Addgene plasmid #101361: pAAV hSyn1 ChR2 ET-TC 2A tDimer
Purpose: High efficiency channelrhodopsin, neuron specific promoter, red fluorescent protein
Depositing lab: Thomas Oertner. Depositing organization: Friedrich Miescher Institute for Biomedical Research. Publication: High-efficiency channelrhodopsins for fast neuronal stimulation at low light levels. Berndt A, Schoenenberger P, Mattis J, Tye KM, Deisseroth K, Hegemann P, Oertner TG. Proc Natl Acad Sci U S A. 2011 May 3;108(18):7595-600. doi: 10.1073/pnas.1017210108. Epub 2011 Apr 19. PubMed 21504945.
Backbone
  Vector backbone: pAAV
  Backbone manufacturer: Stratagene
  Backbone size w/o insert (bp): 4606
  Total vector size (bp): 7012
  Vector type: Mammalian Expression, AAV
Growth in bacteria
  Bacterial resistance: Ampicillin, 100 μg/mL
  Growth temperature: 37°C
  Growth strain: NEB Stable
  Copy number: High Copy
Gene/Insert 1
  Gene/Insert name: Channelrhodopsin-2 (alt name: ChR2 E123T-T159C)
  Species: Chlamydomonas
  Insert size (bp): 927
  Mutation: E123T , T159C
  Promoter: human Synapsin
  Cloning method: Restriction Enzyme; 5′ cloning site NheI (not destroyed); 3′ cloning site KpnI (not destroyed)
  Sequencing primers: 5′ gactcagcgctgcctcagtctg; 3′ GCGGTGA CGTGGAGGA GAATC
Gene/Insert 2
  Gene/Insert name: synaptophysin-red fluorescent protein (alt name: tdimer2)
  Species: Discosoma sp.
  Insert size (bp): 1395
  Promoter: human Synapsin
  Cloning method: Restriction Enzyme; 5′ cloning site BamHI (not destroyed); 3′ cloning site HindIII (not destroyed)
  Sequencing primers: 5′ ggcagaggaagtcttctaacat; 3′ cgataatcaacctctggattac
Terms and licenses: Academic/Nonprofit Terms; Industry Terms: Not Available to Industry
Depositor comments: ChR originally from P.Hegemann, HU-Berlin Germany tDimer originally from R-Tsien USD USA
How to cite: pAAV hSyn1 ChR2 ET-TC 2A tDimer was a gift from Thomas Oertner (Addgene plasmid # 101361 ; http://n2t.net/addgene:101361 ; RRID:Addgene_101361)
