[The description below was written by a language model from this plasmid's Addgene catalogue record and pLannotate feature annotations shown in this document.]
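Description:
pAAV hSyn1 ChR2 ET-TC 2A tDimer is an adeno-associated virus transfer plasmid built on the Stratagene pAAV backbone, intended for neuron-restricted optogenetic expression in mammalian cells, either by direct transfection or after packaging into recombinant AAV. In bacteria it is maintained through a high-copy ColE1/pUC-type origin and selected with ampicillin via the β-lactamase gene. A phage f1/M13 origin and small pBR322-derived remnants (bom and rop fragments) are also annotated in the backbone. AAV2 inverted terminal repeats flank the expression cassette and provide the signals for genome replication and encapsidation. The depositor sequence shows two full ITRs, whereas the sequencing-derived record resolves the upstream one only as short fragments, a common outcome for these repeat structures.

The cassette is driven by the human synapsin I promoter, which confines expression to neurons. It encodes an N-terminal fragment of Chlamydomonas channelrhodopsin-2 carrying the E123T and T159C substitutions (the "ET-TC" variant), described as a high-efficiency channelrhodopsin for fast neuronal stimulation at low light levels. According to the name, a 2A peptide follows, allowing a second protein to be produced separately from the same transcript, although the 2A element itself is not annotated in the feature tables. That second product is the tandem-dimer red/orange Discosoma fluorescent protein tdimer2. Both feature tables place a rat synaptophysin coding region directly upstream of it, consistent with the catalogue's "synaptophysin-red fluorescent protein" insert name though not with the plasmid title. A WPRE and the human growth hormone polyadenylation signal enhance and terminate expression. The sequence records are about 7.9 kb, larger than the 7,012 bp listed in the catalogue, a difference that roughly matches the synaptophysin segment.
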