Features (pLannotate 1.2.2; 17 found; start..end, strand, type, name):
      1..448     +  promoter       hSyn promoter: human synapsin I promoter; confers neuron-specific expression (Kügler et al., 2003)
    472..1397    +  CDS            ChR2 (fragment): N-terminal fragment of channelrhodopsin-2 from the alga Chlamydomonas reinhardtii (Nagel et al., 2003) blue light-activated cation channel
   1477..2397    +  CDS            Syp: SYPH_RAT - Experimental evidence at protein level: Swiss-Prot protein existence level 1. Possibly involved in structural functions as organizing other membrane components or in targeting the vesicles to the plasma membrane. Involved in the regulation of short-term and long-term synaptic plasticity (By similarity). From Rattus norvegicus (Rat).
   2419..3810    +  CDS            tdimer2(12): tdimer2(12) is a basic (constitutively fluorescent) orange fluorescent protein published in 2002, derived from Discosoma sp.. It has low acid sensitivity.
   3841..4429    +  misc_feature   WPRE: woodchuck hepatitis virus posttranscriptional regulatory element
   4430..4450    +  misc_feature   MCS (fragment): pBluescript multiple cloning site
   4516..4992    +  polyA_signal   hGH poly(A) signal: human growth hormone polyadenylation signal
   5032..5172    +  repeat_region  AAV2 ITR: inverted terminal repeat of adeno-associated virus serotype 2 inverted
   5177..5228    -  misc_feature   bom (fragment): basis of mobility region from pBR322
   5247..5702    +  rep_origin     f1 ori (sequence partly withheld): f1 bacteriophage origin of replication; arrow indicates direction of (+) strand synthesis
   5703..5752    -  misc_feature   bom (fragment): basis of mobility region from pBR322
   5854..5889    -  CDS            rop (fragment): Rop protein, which maintains plasmids at low copy number; rop
   5984..6088    +  promoter       AmpR promoter: bla
   6089..6949    +  CDS            AmpR: β-lactamase; bla; confers resistance to ampicillin, carbenicillin, and related antibiotics
   7120..7708    +  rep_origin     ori: high-copy-number ColE1/pMB1/pBR322/pUC origin of replication
   7781..7808    +  repeat_region  AAV2 ITR (fragment): inverted terminal repeat of adeno-associated virus serotype 2 inverted
   7837..7864    +  repeat_region  AAV2 ITR (fragment): inverted terminal repeat of adeno-associated virus serotype 2 inverted
>Addgene plasmid #101361 | pAAV hSyn1 ChR2 ET-TC 2A tDimer | addgene full sequence | sequence record 201304 | Addgene NGS Result
AGTGCAAGTGGGTTTTAGGACCAGGATGAGGCGGGGTGGGGGTGCCTACCTGACGACCGACCCCGACCCA
CTGGACAAGCACCCAACCCCCATTCCCCAAATTGCGCATCCCCTATCAGAGAGGGGGAGGGGAAACAGGA
TGCGGCGAGGCGCGTGCGCACTGCCAGCTTCAGCACCGCGGACAGTGCCTTCGCCCCCGCCTGGCGGCGC
GCGCCACCGCCGCCTCAGCACTGAAGGCGCGCTGACGTCACTCGCCGGTCCCCCGCAAACTCCCCTTCCC
GGCCACCTTGGTCGCGTCCGCGCCGCCGCCGGCCCAGCCGGACCGCACCACGCGAGGCGCGAGATAGGGG
GGCACGGGCGCGACCATCTGCGCTGCGGCGCCGGCGACTCAGCGCTGCCTCAGTCTGCGGTGGGCAGCGG
AGGAGTCGTGTCGTGCCTGAGAGCGCAGTCGAATTCAAGCTGCTAGCCACCATGGATTATGGAGGCGCCC
TGAGTGCCGTTGGGCGCGAGCTGCTATTTGTAACGAACCCAGTAGTCGTCAATGGCTCTGTACTTGTGCC
TGAGGACCAGTGTTACTGCGCGGGCTGGATTGAGTCGCGTGGCACAAACGGTGCCCAAACGGCGTCGAAC
GTGCTGCAATGGCTTGCTGCTGGCTTCTCCATCCTACTGCTTATGTTTTACGCCTACCAAACATGGAAGT
CAACCTGCGGCTGGGAGGAGATCTATGTGTGCGCTATCGAGATGGTCAAGGTGATTCTCGAGTTCTTCTT
CGAGTTTAAGAACCCGTCCATGCTGTATCTAGCCACAGGCCACCGCGTCCAGTGGTTGCGTTACGCCACG
TGGCTTCTCACCTGCCCGGTCATTCTCATTCACCTGTCAAACCTGACGGGCTTGTCCAACGACTACAGCA
GGCGCACCATGGGTCTGCTTGTGTCTGATATTGGCTGTATTGTGTGGGGCGCCACTTCCGCCATGGCCAC
CGGATACGTCAAGGTCATCTTCTTCTGCCTGGGTCTGTGTTATGGTGCTAACACGTTCTTTCACGCTGCC
AAGGCCTACATCGAGGGTTACCACACCGTGCCGAAGGGCCGGTGTCGCCAGGTGGTGACTGGCATGGCTT
GGCTCTTCTTCGTATCATGGGGTATGTTCCCCATCCTGTTCATCCTCGGCCCCGAGGGCTTCGGCGTCCT
GAGCGTGTACGGCTCCACCGTCGGCCACACCATCATTGACCTGATGTCGAAGAACTGCTGGGGTCTGCTC
GGCCACTACCTGCGCGTGCTGATCCACGAGCATATCCTCATCCACGGCGACATTCGCAAGACCACCAAAT
TGAACATTGGTGGCACTGAGATTGAGGTCGAGACGCTGGTGGAGGACGAGGCCGAGGCTGGCGCGGTACC
CGCGGCCGAGGGCAGAGGAAGTCTTCTAACATGCGGTGACGTGGAGGAGAATCCCGGCCCTGCACCGGGA
TCCGGCATGGACGTGGTGAATCAGCTGGTGGCTGGGGGTCAGTTCCGGGTGGTCAAGGAGCCCCTTGGCT
TCGTGAAGGTGCTGCAGTGGGTCTTTGCCATCTTCGCCTTTGCTACGTGTGGCAGCTACACCGGGGAGCT
TCGGCTGAGCGTGGAGTGTGCCAACAAGACGGAGAGTGCCCTCAACATCGAAGTTGAATTCGAGTACCCC
TTCAGGCTGCACCAAGTGTACTTTGATGCACCCTCCTGCGTCAAAGGGGGCACTACCAAGATCTTCCTGG
TTGGGGACTACTCCTCGTCGGCTGAATTCTTTGTCACCGTGGCTGTGTTTGCCTTCCTCTACTCCATGGG
GGCCCTGGCCACCTACATCTTCCTGCAGAACAAGTACCGAGAGAACAACAAAGGGCCTATGATGGACTTT
CTGGCTACAGCCGTGTTCGCTTTCATGTGGCTAGTTAGTTCATCAGCCTGGGCCAAAGGCCTGTCCGATG
TGAAGATGGCCACGGACCCAGAGAACATTATCAAGGAGATGCCCATGTGCCGCCAGACAGGGAACACATG
CAAGGAACTGAGGGACCCTGTGACTTCAGGACTCAACACCTCAGTGGTGTTTGGCTTCCTGAACCTGGTG
CTCTGGGTTGGCAACTTATGGTTCGTGTTCAAGGAGACAGGCTGGGCAGCCCCATTCATGCGCGCACCTC
CAGGCGCCCCGGAAAAGCAACCAGCACCTGGCGATGCCTACGGCGATGCGGGCTACGGGCAGGGCCCCGG
AGGCTATGGGCCCCAGGACTCCTACGGGCCTCAGGGTGGTTATCAACCCGATTACGGGCAGCCAGCCAGC
GGTGGCGGTGGCTACGGGCCTCAGGGCGACTATGGGCAGCAAGGCTATGGCCAACAGGGTGCGCCCACCT
CCTTCTCCAATCAGATGGCGGCCGGATCCGCGGCCGCCATGGTGGCCTCCTCCGAGGACGTCATCAAAGA
GTTCATGCGCTTCAAGGTGCGCATGGAGGGCTCCGTGAACGGCCACGAGTTCGAGATCGAGGGCGAGGGC
GAGGGCCGCCCCTACGAGGGCACCCAGACCGCCAAGCTGAAGGTGACCAAGGGCGGCCCCCTGCCCTTCG
CCTGGGACATCCTGTCCCCCCAGTTCCAGTACGGCTCCAAGGCGTACGTGAAGCACCCCGCCGACATCCC
CGACTACAAGAAGCTGTCCTTCCCCGAGGGCTTCAAGTGGGAGCGCGTGATGAACTTCGAGGACGGCGGC
GTGGTGACCGTGACCCAGGACTCCTCCCTGCAGGACGGCACGCTGATCTACAAGGTGAAGTTCCGCGGCA
CCAACTTCCCCCCCGACGGCCCCGTAATGCAGAAGAAGACCATGGGCTGGGAGGCCTCCACCGAGCGCCT
GTACCCCCGCGACGGCGTGCTGAAGGGCGAGATCCACCAGGCCCTGAAGCTGAAGGACGGCGGCCACTAC
CTGGTGGAGTTCAAGACCATCTACATGGCCAAGAAGCCCGTGCAGCTGCCCGGCTACTACTACGTGGACA
CCAAGCTGGACATCACCTCCCACAACGAGGACTACACCATCGTGGAACAGTACGAGCGCTCCGAGGGCCG
CCACCACCTGTTCCTGGGGCATGGCACCGGCAGCACCGGCAGCGGCAGCTCCGGCACCGCCTCCTCCGAG
GACGTCATCAAAGAGTTCATGCGCTTCAAGGTGCGCATGGAGGGCTCCGTGAACGGCCACGAGTTCGAGA
TCGAGGGCGAGGGCGAGGGCCGCCCCTACGAGGGCACCCAGACCGCCAAGCTGAAGGTGACCAAGGGCGG
CCCCCTGCCCTTCGCCTGGGACATCCTGTCCCCCCAGTTCCAGTACGGCTCCAAGGCGTACGTGAAGCAC
CCCGCCGACATCCCCGACTACAAGAAGCTGTCCTTCCCCGAGGGCTTCAAGTGGGAGCGCGTGATGAACT
TCGAGGACGGCGGCGTGGTGACCGTGACCCAGGACTCCTCCCTGCAGGACGGCACGCTGATCTACAAGGT
GAAGTTCCGCGGCACCAACTTCCCCCCCGACGGCCCCGTAATGCAGAAGAAGACCATGGGCTGGGAGGCC
TCCACCGAGCGCCTGTACCCCCGCGACGGCGTGCTGAAGGGCGAGATCCACCAGGCCCTGAAGCTGAAGG
ACGGCGGCCACTACCTGGTGGAGTTCAAGACCATCTACATGGCCAAGAAGCCCGTGCAGCTGCCCGGCTA
CTACTACGTGGACACCAAGCTGGACATCACCTCCCACAACGAGGACTACACCATCGTGGAACAGTACGAG
CGCTCCGAGGGCCGCCACCACCTGTTCCTGTAGGTCGACTTCGAGCAAAAGCTTATCGATAATCAACCTC
TGGATTACAAAATTTGTGAAAGATTGACTGGTATTCTTAACTATGTTGCTCCTTTTACGCTATGTGGATA
CGCTGCTTTAATGCCTTTGTATCATGCTATTGCTTCCCGTATGGCTTTCATTTTCTCCTCCTTGTATAAA
TCCTGGTTGCTGTCTCTTTATGAGGAGTTGTGGCCCGTTGTCAGGCAACGTGGCGTGGTGTGCACTGTGT
TTGCTGACGCAACCCCCACTGGTTGGGGCATTGCCACCACCTGTCAGCTCCTTTCCGGGACTTTCGCTTT
CCCCCTCCCTATTGCCACGGCGGAACTCATCGCCGCCTGCCTTGCCCGCTGCTGGACAGGGGCTCGGCTG
TTGGGCACTGACAATTCCGTGGTGTTGTCGGGGAAATCATCGTCCTTTCCTTGGCTGCTCGCCTGTGTTG
CCACCTGGATTCTGCGCGGGACGTCCTTCTGCTACGTCCCTTCGGCCCTCAATCCAGCGGACCTTCCTTC
CCGCGGCCTGCTGCCGGCTCTGCGGCCTCTTCCGCGTCTTCGCCTTCGCCCTCAGACGAGTCGGATCTCC
CTTTGGGCCGCCTCCCCGCATCGATACCGTCGACCTCGAGACGCGATCGCGGCGCGCCATTCGATGGCCT
CTCTGGCCTCGACCTCGAGTCTAGAGATGATCTACGGGTGGCATCCCTGTGACCCCTCCCCAGTGCCTCT
CCTGGCCCTGGAAGTTGCCACTCCAGTGCCCACCAGCCTTGTCCTAATAAAATTAAGTTGCATCATTTTG
TCTGACTAGGTGTCCTTCTATAATATTATGGGGTGGAGGGGGGTGGTATGGAGCAAGGGGCAAGTTGGGA
AGACAACCTGTAGGGCCTGCGGGGTCTATTGGGAACCAAGCTGGAGTGCAGTGGCACAATCTTGGCTCAC
TGCAATCTCCGCCTCCTGGGTTCAAGCGATTCTCCTGCCTCAGCCTCCCGAGTTGTTGGGATTCCAGGCA
TGCATGACCAGGCTCAGCTAATTTTTGTTTTTTTGGTAGAGACGGGGTTTCACCATATTGGCCAGGCTGG
TCTCCAACTCCTAATCTCAGGTGATCTACCCACCTTGGCCTCCCAAATTGCTGGGATTACAGGCGTGAAC
CACTGCTCCCTTCCCTGTCCTTCTGATTTTGTAGGTAACCACGTGCGGACCGAGCGGCCGCAGGAACCCC
TAGTGATGGAGTTGGCCACTCCCTCTCTGCGCGCTCGCTCGCTCACTGAGGCCGGGCGACCAAAGGTCGC
CCGACGCCCGGGCTTTGCCCGGGCGGCCTCAGTGAGCGAGCGAGCGCGCAGCTGCCTGCAGGGGCGCCTG
ATGCGGTATTTTCTCCTTACGCATCTGTGCGGTATTTCACACCGCATA
[95 nt withheld, positions 5229-5323]
T
[46 nt withheld, positions 5325-5370]
C
[141 nt withheld, positions 5372-5512]
CCTTTGACGTTGGAGTCCACGTTCTTT
[37 nt withheld, positions 5540-5576]
ACTCTATCTCGGGCTATTCTTTTGATTTATAAGGGATTTTGCCGATTTCGGTCTATTGGTTAAAAAATGA
GCTGATTTAACAAAAATTTAACGCGAATTTTAACAAAATATTAACGTTTACAATTTTATGGTGCACTCTC
AGTACAATCTGCTCTGATGCCGCATAGTTAAGCCAGCCCCGACACCCGCCAACACCCGCTGACGCGCCCT
GACGGGCTTGTCTGCTCCCGGCATCCGCTTACAGACAAGCTGTGACCGTCTCCGGGAGCTGCATGTGTCA
GAGGTTTTCACCGTCATCACCGAAACGCGCGAGACGAAAGGGCCTCGTGATACGCCTATTTTTATAGGTT
AATGTCATGATAATAATGGTTTCTTAGACGTCAGGTGGCACTTTTCGGGGAAATGTGCGCGGAACCCCTA
TTTGTTTATTTTTCTAAATACATTCAAATATGTATCCGCTCATGAGACAATAACCCTGATAAATGCTTCA
ATAATATTGAAAAAGGAAGAGTATGAGTATTCAACATTTCCGTGTCGCCCTTATTCCCTTTTTTGCGGCA
TTTTGCCTTCCTGTTTTTGCTCACCCAGAAACGCTGGTGAAAGTAAAAGATGCTGAAGATCAGTTGGGTG
CACGAGTGGGTTACATCGAACTGGATCTCAACAGCGGTAAGATCCTTGAGAGTTTTCGCCCCGAAGAACG
TTTTCCAATGATGAGCACTTTTAAAGTTCTGCTATGTGGCGCGGTATTATCCCGTATTGACGCCGGGCAA
GAGCAACTCGGTCGCCGCATACACTATTCTCAGAATGACTTGGTTGAGTACTCACCAGTCACAGAAAAGC
ATCTTACGGATGGCATGACAGTAAGAGAATTATGCAGTGCTGCCATAACCATGAGTGATAACACTGCGGC
CAACTTACTTCTGACAACGATCGGAGGACCGAAGGAGCTAACCGCTTTTTTGCACAACATGGGGGATCAT
GTAACTCGCCTTGATCGTTGGGAACCGGAGCTGAATGAAGCCATACCAAACGACGAGCGTGACACCACGA
TGCCTGTAGCAATGGCAACAACGTTGCGCAAACTATTAACTGGCGAACTACTTACTCTAGCTTCCCGGCA
ACAATTAATAGACTGGATGGAGGCGGATAAAGTTGCAGGACCACTTCTGCGCTCGGCCCTTCCGGCTGGC
TGGTTTATTGCTGATAAATCTGGAGCCGGTGAGCGTGGGTCTCGCGGTATCATTGCAGCACTGGGGCCAG
ATGGTAAGCCCTCCCGTATCGTAGTTATCTACACGACGGGGAGTCAGGCAACTATGGATGAACGAAATAG
ACAGATCGCTGAGATAGGTGCCTCACTGATTAAGCATTGGTAACTGTCAGACCAAGTTTACTCATATATA
CTTTAGATTGATTTAAAACTTCATTTTTAATTTAAAAGGATCTAGGTGAAGATCCTTTTTGATAATCTCA
TGACCAAAATCCCTTAACGTGAGTTTTCGTTCCACTGAGCGTCAGACCCCGTAGAAAAGATCAAAGGATC
TTCTTGAGATCCTTTTTTTCTGCGCGTAATCTGCTGCTTGCAAACAAAAAAACCACCGCTACCAGCGGTG
GTTTGTTTGCCGGATCAAGAGCTACCAACTCTTTTTCCGAAGGTAACTGGCTTCAGCAGAGCGCAGATAC
CAAATACTGTTCTTCTAGTGTAGCCGTAGTTAGGCCACCACTTCAAGAACTCTGTAGCACCGCCTACATA
CCTCGCTCTGCTAATCCTGTTACCAGTGGCTGCTGCCAGTGGCGATAAGTCGTGTCTTACCGGGTTGGAC
TCAAGACGATAGTTACCGGATAAGGCGCAGCGGTCGGGCTGAACGGGGGGTTCGTGCACACAGCCCAGCT
TGGAGCGAACGACCTACACCGAACTGAGATACCTACAGCGTGAGCTATGAGAAAGCGCCACGCTTCCCGA
AGGGAGAAAGGCGGACAGGTATCCGGTAAGCGGCAGGGTCGGAACAGGAGAGCGCACGAGGGAGCTTCCA
GGGGGAAACGCCTGGTATCTTTATAGTCCTGTCGGGTTTCGCCACCTCTGACTTGAGCGTCGATTTTTGT
GATGCTCGTCAGGGGGGCGGAGCCTATGGAAAAACGCCAGCAACGCGGCCTTTTTACGGTTCCTGGCCTT
TTGCTGGCCTTTTGCTCACATGTCCTGCAGGCAGCTGCGCGCTCGCTCGCTCACTGAGGCCGCCCGGGCG
TCGGGCGACCTTTGGTCGCCCGGCCTCAGTGAGCGAGCGAGCGCGCAGAGAGGGAGTGGCCAACTCCATC
ACTAGGGGTTCCTGCGGCCGCACGCGTCGCTAGACTCGAGCTGCAGAGGGCCCTGCGTATG
