Features (pLannotate 1.2.2; 16 found; start..end, strand, type, name):
     27..474     +  promoter       hSyn promoter: human synapsin I promoter; confers neuron-specific expression (Kügler et al., 2003)
    500..1425    +  CDS            ChR2 (fragment): N-terminal fragment of channelrhodopsin-2 from the alga Chlamydomonas reinhardtii (Nagel et al., 2003) blue light-activated cation channel
   1505..2425    +  CDS            Syp: SYPH_RAT - Experimental evidence at protein level: Swiss-Prot protein existence level 1. Possibly involved in structural functions as organizing other membrane components or in targeting the vesicles to the plasma membrane. Involved in the regulation of short-term and long-term synaptic plasticity (By similarity). From Rattus norvegicus (Rat).
   2447..3838    +  CDS            tdimer2(12): tdimer2(12) is a basic (constitutively fluorescent) orange fluorescent protein published in 2002, derived from Discosoma sp.. It has low acid sensitivity.
   3869..4457    +  misc_feature   WPRE: woodchuck hepatitis virus posttranscriptional regulatory element
   4458..4478    +  misc_feature   MCS (fragment): pBluescript multiple cloning site
   4537..5013    +  polyA_signal   hGH poly(A) signal: human growth hormone polyadenylation signal
   5053..5193    +  repeat_region  AAV2 ITR: inverted terminal repeat of adeno-associated virus serotype 2 inverted
   5198..5249    -  misc_feature   bom (fragment): basis of mobility region from pBR322
   5268..5648    +  rep_origin     M13 ori (sequence partly withheld): M13 bacteriophage origin of replication; arrow indicates direction of (+) strand synthesis
   5724..5773    -  misc_feature   bom (fragment): basis of mobility region from pBR322
   5875..5910    -  CDS            rop (fragment): Rop protein, which maintains plasmids at low copy number; rop
   6005..6109    +  promoter       AmpR promoter: bla
   6110..6970    +  CDS            AmpR: β-lactamase; bla; confers resistance to ampicillin, carbenicillin, and related antibiotics
   7141..7729    +  rep_origin     ori: high-copy-number ColE1/pMB1/pBR322/pUC origin of replication
   7791..7931    -  repeat_region  AAV2 ITR: inverted terminal repeat of adeno-associated virus serotype 2 inverted
>Addgene plasmid #101361 | pAAV hSyn1 ChR2 ET-TC 2A tDimer | depositor full sequence | sequence record 204182 | pAAV hSyn1 ChR2 ET-TC 2A tDimer sequence 7948 bps
CTAGACTGCAGAGGGCCCTGCGTATGAGTGCAAGTGGGTTTTAGGACCAGGATGAGGCGGGGTGGGGGTG
CCTACCTGACGACCGACCCCGACCCACTGGACAAGCACCCAACCCCCATTCCCCAAATTGCGCATCCCCT
ATCAGAGAGGGGGAGGGGAAACAGGATGCGGCGAGGCGCGTGCGCACTGCCAGCTTCAGCACCGCGGACA
GTGCCTTCGCCCCCGCCTGGCGGCGCGCGCCACCGCCGCCTCAGCACTGAAGGCGCGCTGACGTCACTCG
CCGGTCCCCCGCAAACTCCCCTTCCCGGCCACCTTGGTCGCGTCCGCGCCGCCGCCGGCCCAGCCGGACC
GCACCACGCGAGGCGCGAGATAGGGGGGCACGGGCGCGACCATCTGCGCTGCGGCGCCGGCGACTCAGCG
CTGCCTCAGTCTGCGGTGGGCAGCGGAGGAGTCGTGTCGTGCCTGAGAGCGCAGTCGAGAATTCAAGCTG
CTAGCCACCATGGATTATGGAGGCGCCCTGAGTGCCGTTGGGCGCGAGCTGCTATTTGTAACGAACCCAG
TAGTCGTCAATGGCTCTGTACTTGTGCCTGAGGACCAGTGTTACTGCGCGGGCTGGATTGAGTCGCGTGG
CACAAACGGTGCCCAAACGGCGTCGAACGTGCTGCAATGGCTTGCTGCTGGCTTCTCCATCCTACTGCTT
ATGTTTTACGCCTACCAAACATGGAAGTCAACCTGCGGCTGGGAGGAGATCTATGTGTGCGCTATCGAGA
TGGTCAAGGTGATTCTCGAGTTCTTCTTCGAGTTTAAGAACCCGTCCATGCTGTATCTAGCCACAGGCCA
CCGCGTCCAGTGGTTGCGTTACGCCACGTGGCTTCTCACCTGCCCGGTCATTCTCATTCACCTGTCAAAC
CTGACGGGCTTGTCCAACGACTACAGCAGGCGCACCATGGGTCTGCTTGTGTCTGATATTGGCTGTATTG
TGTGGGGCGCCACTTCCGCCATGGCCACCGGATACGTCAAGGTCATCTTCTTCTGCCTGGGTCTGTGTTA
TGGTGCTAACACGTTCTTTCACGCTGCCAAGGCCTACATCGAGGGTTACCACACCGTGCCGAAGGGCCGG
TGTCGCCAGGTGGTGACTGGCATGGCTTGGCTCTTCTTCGTATCATGGGGTATGTTCCCCATCCTGTTCA
TCCTCGGCCCCGAGGGCTTCGGCGTCCTGAGCGTGTACGGCTCCACCGTCGGCCACACCATCATTGACCT
GATGTCGAAGAACTGCTGGGGTCTGCTCGGCCACTACCTGCGCGTGCTGATCCACGAGCATATCCTCATC
CACGGCGACATTCGCAAGACCACCAAATTGAACATTGGTGGCACTGAGATTGAGGTCGAGACGCTGGTGG
AGGACGAGGCCGAGGCTGGCGCGGTACCCGCGGCCGAGGGCAGAGGAAGTCTTCTAACATGCGGTGACGT
GGAGGAGAATCCCGGCCCTGCACCGGGATCCGGCATGGACGTGGTGAATCAGCTGGTGGCTGGGGGTCAG
TTCCGGGTGGTCAAGGAGCCCCTTGGCTTCGTGAAGGTGCTGCAGTGGGTCTTTGCCATCTTCGCCTTTG
CTACGTGTGGCAGCTACACCGGGGAGCTTCGGCTGAGCGTGGAGTGTGCCAACAAGACGGAGAGTGCCCT
CAACATCGAAGTTGAATTCGAGTACCCCTTCAGGCTGCACCAAGTGTACTTTGATGCACCCTCCTGCGTC
AAAGGGGGCACTACCAAGATCTTCCTGGTTGGGGACTACTCCTCGTCGGCTGAATTCTTTGTCACCGTGG
CTGTGTTTGCCTTCCTCTACTCCATGGGGGCCCTGGCCACCTACATCTTCCTGCAGAACAAGTACCGAGA
GAACAACAAAGGGCCTATGATGGACTTTCTGGCTACAGCCGTGTTCGCTTTCATGTGGCTAGTTAGTTCA
TCAGCCTGGGCCAAAGGCCTGTCCGATGTGAAGATGGCCACGGACCCAGAGAACATTATCAAGGAGATGC
CCATGTGCCGCCAGACAGGGAACACATGCAAGGAACTGAGGGACCCTGTGACTTCAGGACTCAACACCTC
AGTGGTGTTTGGCTTCCTGAACCTGGTGCTCTGGGTTGGCAACTTATGGTTCGTGTTCAAGGAGACAGGC
TGGGCAGCCCCATTCATGCGCGCACCTCCAGGCGCCCCGGAAAAGCAACCAGCACCTGGCGATGCCTACG
GCGATGCGGGCTACGGGCAGGGCCCCGGAGGCTATGGGCCCCAAGACTCCTACGGGCCTCAGGGTGGTTA
TCAACCCGATTACGGGCAGCCAGCCAGCGGTGGCGGTGGCTACGGGCCTCAGGGCGACTATGGGCAGCAA
GGCTATGGCCAACAGGGTGCGCCCACCTCCTTCTCCAATCAGATGGCGGCCGGATCCGCGGCCGCCATGG
TGGCCTCCTCCGAGGACGTCATCAAAGAGTTCATGCGCTTCAAGGTGCGCATGGAGGGCTCCGTGAACGG
CCACGAGTTCGAGATCGAGGGCGAGGGCGAGGGCCGCCCCTACGAGGGCACCCAGACCGCCAAGCTGAAG
GTGACCAAGGGCGGCCCCCTGCCCTTCGCCTGGGACATCCTGTCCCCCCAGTTCCAGTACGGCTCCAAGG
CGTACGTGAAGCACCCCGCCGACATCCCCGACTACAAGAAGCTGTCCTTCCCCGAGGGCTTCAAGTGGGA
GCGCGTGATGAACTTCGAGGACGGCGGCGTGGTGACCGTGACCCAGGACTCCTCCCTGCAGGACGGCACG
CTGATCTACAAGGTGAAGTTCCGCGGCACCAACTTCCCCCCCGACGGCCCCGTAATGCAGAAGAAGACCA
TGGGCTGGGAGGCCTCCACCGAGCGCCTGTACCCCCGCGACGGCGTGCTGAAGGGCGAGATCCACCAGGC
CCTGAAGCTGAAGGACGGCGGCCACTACCTGGTGGAGTTCAAGACCATCTACATGGCCAAGAAGCCCGTG
CAGCTGCCCGGCTACTACTACGTGGACACCAAGCTGGACATCACCTCCCACAACGAGGACTACACCATCG
TGGAACAGTACGAGCGCTCCGAGGGCCGCCACCACCTGTTCCTGGGGCATGGCACCGGCAGCACCGGCAG
CGGCAGCTCCGGCACCGCCTCCTCCGAGGACGTCATCAAAGAGTTCATGCGCTTCAAGGTGCGCATGGAG
GGCTCCGTGAACGGCCACGAGTTCGAGATCGAGGGCGAGGGCGAGGGCCGCCCCTACGAGGGCACCCAGA
CCGCCAAGCTGAAGGTGACCAAGGGCGGCCCCCTGCCCTTCGCCTGGGACATCCTGTCCCCCCAGTTCCA
GTACGGCTCCAAGGCGTACGTGAAGCACCCCGCCGACATCCCCGACTACAAGAAGCTGTCCTTCCCCGAG
GGCTTCAAGTGGGAGCGCGTGATGAACTTCGAGGACGGCGGCGTGGTGACCGTGACCCAGGACTCCTCCC
TGCAGGACGGCACGCTGATCTACAAGGTGAAGTTCCGCGGCACCAACTTCCCCCCCGACGGCCCCGTAAT
GCAGAAGAAGACCATGGGCTGGGAGGCCTCCACCGAGCGCCTGTACCCCCGCGACGGCGTGCTGAAGGGC
GAGATCCACCAGGCCCTGAAGCTGAAGGACGGCGGCCACTACCTGGTGGAGTTCAAGACCATCTACATGG
CCAAGAAGCCCGTGCAGCTGCCCGGCTACTACTACGTGGACACCAAGCTGGACATCACCTCCCACAACGA
GGACTACACCATCGTGGAACAGTACGAGCGCTCCGAGGGCCGCCACCACCTGTTCCTGTAGGTCGACTTC
GAGCAAAAGCTTATCGATAATCAACCTCTGGATTACAAAATTTGTGAAAGATTGACTGGTATTCTTAACT
ATGTTGCTCCTTTTACGCTATGTGGATACGCTGCTTTAATGCCTTTGTATCATGCTATTGCTTCCCGTAT
GGCTTTCATTTTCTCCTCCTTGTATAAATCCTGGTTGCTGTCTCTTTATGAGGAGTTGTGGCCCGTTGTC
AGGCAACGTGGCGTGGTGTGCACTGTGTTTGCTGACGCAACCCCCACTGGTTGGGGCATTGCCACCACCT
GTCAGCTCCTTTCCGGGACTTTCGCTTTCCCCCTCCCTATTGCCACGGCGGAACTCATCGCCGCCTGCCT
TGCCCGCTGCTGGACAGGGGCTCGGCTGTTGGGCACTGACAATTCCGTGGTGTTGTCGGGGAAATCATCG
TCCTTTCCTTGGCTGCTCGCCTGTGTTGCCACCTGGATTCTGCGCGGGACGTCCTTCTGCTACGTCCCTT
CGGCCCTCAATCCAGCGGACCTTCCTTCCCGCGGCCTGCTGCCGGCTCTGCGGCCTCTTCCGCGTCTTCG
CCTTCGCCCTCAGACGAGTCGGATCTCCCTTTGGGCCGCCTCCCCGCATCGATACCGTCGACCTCGAGAC
GCGATCGCGGCGCGCCGGCCTCTCTGGCCTCGACCTCGAGTCTAGAGATGATCTACGGGTGGCATCCCTG
TGACCCCTCCCCAGTGCCTCTCCTGGCCCTGGAAGTTGCCACTCCAGTGCCCACCAGCCTTGTCCTAATA
AAATTAAGTTGCATCATTTTGTCTGACTAGGTGTCCTTCTATAATATTATGGGGTGGAGGGGGGTGGTAT
GGAGCAAGGGGCAAGTTGGGAAGACAACCTGTAGGGCCTGCGGGGTCTATTGGGAACCAAGCTGGAGTGC
AGTGGCACAATCTTGGCTCACTGCAATCTCCGCCTCCTGGGTTCAAGCGATTCTCCTGCCTCAGCCTCCC
GAGTTGTTGGGATTCCAGGCATGCATGACCAGGCTCAGCTAATTTTTGTTTTTTTGGTAGAGACGGGGTT
TCACCATATTGGCCAGGCTGGTCTCCAACTCCTAATCTCAGGTGATCTACCCACCTTGGCCTCCCAAATT
GCTGGGATTACAGGCGTGAACCACTGCTCCCTTCCCTGTCCTTCTGATTTTGTAGGTAACCACGTGCGGA
CCGAGCGGCCGCAGGAACCCCTAGTGATGGAGTTGGCCACTCCCTCTCTGCGCGCTCGCTCGCTCACTGA
GGCCGGGCGACCAAAGGTCGCCCGACGCCCGGGCTTTGCCCGGGCGGCCTCAGTGAGCGAGCGAGCGCGC
AGCTGCCTGCAGGGGCGCCTGATGCGGTATTTTCTCCTTACGCATCTGTGCGGTATTTCACACCGCATA
[142 nt withheld, positions 5250-5391]
C
[141 nt withheld, positions 5393-5533]
CCTTTGACGTTGGAGTCCACGTTCTTT
[37 nt withheld, positions 5561-5597]
ACCCTATCTCGGGCTATTCTTTTGATTTATAAGGGATTTTGCCGATTTCGGCCTATTGGTTAAAAAATGA
GCTGATTTAACAAAAATTTAACGCGAATTTTAACAAAATATTAACGTTTACAATTTTATGGTGCACTCTC
AGTACAATCTGCTCTGATGCCGCATAGTTAAGCCAGCCCCGACACCCGCCAACACCCGCTGACGCGCCCT
GACGGGCTTGTCTGCTCCCGGCATCCGCTTACAGACAAGCTGTGACCGTCTCCGGGAGCTGCATGTGTCA
GAGGTTTTCACCGTCATCACCGAAACGCGCGAGACGAAAGGGCCTCGTGATACGCCTATTTTTATAGGTT
AATGTCATGATAATAATGGTTTCTTAGACGTCAGGTGGCACTTTTCGGGGAAATGTGCGCGGAACCCCTA
TTTGTTTATTTTTCTAAATACATTCAAATATGTATCCGCTCATGAGACAATAACCCTGATAAATGCTTCA
ATAATATTGAAAAAGGAAGAGTATGAGTATTCAACATTTCCGTGTCGCCCTTATTCCCTTTTTTGCGGCA
TTTTGCCTTCCTGTTTTTGCTCACCCAGAAACGCTGGTGAAAGTAAAAGATGCTGAAGATCAGTTGGGTG
CACGAGTGGGTTACATCGAACTGGATCTCAACAGCGGTAAGATCCTTGAGAGTTTTCGCCCCGAAGAACG
TTTTCCAATGATGAGCACTTTTAAAGTTCTGCTATGTGGCGCGGTATTATCCCGTATTGACGCCGGGCAA
GAGCAACTCGGTCGCCGCATACACTATTCTCAGAATGACTTGGTTGAGTACTCACCAGTCACAGAAAAGC
ATCTTACGGATGGCATGACAGTAAGAGAATTATGCAGTGCTGCCATAACCATGAGTGATAACACTGCGGC
CAACTTACTTCTGACAACGATCGGAGGACCGAAGGAGCTAACCGCTTTTTTGCACAACATGGGGGATCAT
GTAACTCGCCTTGATCGTTGGGAACCGGAGCTGAATGAAGCCATACCAAACGACGAGCGTGACACCACGA
TGCCTGTAGCAATGGCAACAACGTTGCGCAAACTATTAACTGGCGAACTACTTACTCTAGCTTCCCGGCA
ACAATTAATAGACTGGATGGAGGCGGATAAAGTTGCAGGACCACTTCTGCGCTCGGCCCTTCCGGCTGGC
TGGTTTATTGCTGATAAATCTGGAGCCGGTGAGCGTGGGTCTCGCGGTATCATTGCAGCACTGGGGCCAG
ATGGTAAGCCCTCCCGTATCGTAGTTATCTACACGACGGGGAGTCAGGCAACTATGGATGAACGAAATAG
ACAGATCGCTGAGATAGGTGCCTCACTGATTAAGCATTGGTAACTGTCAGACCAAGTTTACTCATATATA
CTTTAGATTGATTTAAAACTTCATTTTTAATTTAAAAGGATCTAGGTGAAGATCCTTTTTGATAATCTCA
TGACCAAAATCCCTTAACGTGAGTTTTCGTTCCACTGAGCGTCAGACCCCGTAGAAAAGATCAAAGGATC
TTCTTGAGATCCTTTTTTTCTGCGCGTAATCTGCTGCTTGCAAACAAAAAAACCACCGCTACCAGCGGTG
GTTTGTTTGCCGGATCAAGAGCTACCAACTCTTTTTCCGAAGGTAACTGGCTTCAGCAGAGCGCAGATAC
CAAATACTGTCCTTCTAGTGTAGCCGTAGTTAGGCCACCACTTCAAGAACTCTGTAGCACCGCCTACATA
CCTCGCTCTGCTAATCCTGTTACCAGTGGCTGCTGCCAGTGGCGATAAGTCGTGTCTTACCGGGTTGGAC
TCAAGACGATAGTTACCGGATAAGGCGCAGCGGTCGGGCTGAACGGGGGGTTCGTGCACACAGCCCAGCT
TGGAGCGAACGACCTACACCGAACTGAGATACCTACAGCGTGAGCTATGAGAAAGCGCCACGCTTCCCGA
AGGGAGAAAGGCGGACAGGTATCCGGTAAGCGGCAGGGTCGGAACAGGAGAGCGCACGAGGGAGCTTCCA
GGGGGAAACGCCTGGTATCTTTATAGTCCTGTCGGGTTTCGCCACCTCTGACTTGAGCGTCGATTTTTGT
GATGCTCGTCAGGGGGGCGGAGCCTATGGAAAAACGCCAGCAACGCGGCCTTTTTACGGTTCCTGGCCTT
TTGCTGGCCTTTTGCTCACATGTCCTGCAGGCAGCTGCGCGCTCGCTCGCTCACTGAGGCCGCCCGGGCA
AAGCCCGGGCGTCGGGCGACCTTTGGTCGCCCGGCCTCAGTGAGCGAGCGAGCGCGCAGAGAGGGAGTGG
CCAACTCCATCACTAGGGGTTCCTGCGGCCGCACGCGTCGA
